>Addgene plasmid #62569 | pJKR-O-acuR | addgene full sequence | sequence record 429598 | Addgene NGS Result
TGGTGTCGGGAATCCGTAAAGGATCTTCTTGAGATCCTTTTACGATCGTCGTAATCTCCTGCTCTGTAAA
CGAAAAAACCGCCTGGGGAGGCGGTTTGATCGAAGGTTAAGTCAGTTGGGGAACTGCTTAACCTGGTAAC
TGGCTTTAGTGGAGCGCAGATACCAAATACTGTCCTTTCAGTGTAGCCTCTGTTAGGCCACCACTTCAAG
ACTCTCGATATCTAAATCCACTAATTCTCAGTTACCAATGGCTGCTGCCAGTGGCGTTTTGTCGTGTCTT
TCCGGGTTGGACTCAAGATGATAGTTACCGGATAAGGCGCAGCAGTCGGGCTGAACGGGGGGTTCTTGCA
CACAGCCCAGCTTGGAGCGAACTGTCTACACGGAACGGGACGTGGTGATTTGGGTAAAGCCTCCACCACA
ACACGGACGCCGCAGGACGGGAACAGGAGAGCGCAAGAGGGAGCCATCAGGGGGAAACGCCTGGTATCTT
TATAGTCCTGTCGGGTTTCGCCACCACTGATTTGAGCGTCAGATTTCGTGATGTTCGTCAGGGGGGCGGA
GCCTATGGAAAAACGGCTTCGCTCCGGCCTTATTGTCTCTCTGCTAAGTATCCTCCTGGCATCTTCTAGG
ACGTTTCATGGCTGTTTTGGCGGATGAGAGAAGATTTTCAGCCTGATACAGATTAAATCAGAACGCAGAA
GCGGTCTGATAAAACAGAATTTGCCTGGCGGCAGTAGCGCGGTGGTCCCACCTGACCCCATGCCGAACTC
AGAAGTGAAACGCCGTAGCGCCGATGGTAGTGTGGGGTCTCCCCATGCGAGAGTAGGGAACTGCCAGGCA
TCAAATAAAACGAAAGGCTCAGTCGAAAGACTGGGCCTTTCGTTTTATCTGTTGTTTGTCGGTGAACGCT
CTCCTGAGTAGGACAAAYCCGCSGGGAGCGGATTTGAACGTTGCGAAGCAACGGCCSGGRGGGKGGCGGG
CAGGACGCCCGCCATAAACTGCCAGGCATCAAATTAAGCAGAAGGCCATCCTGACGGATGGCCTTTTTGC
GTTTCTACAAACTCTGCTAGCAAGTAAGGCCGACGCTTCACAACCGCACTTGATTTAATAGACCATACCG
TCTATTATTTCTGGCCATATTTAACTTTAAGAAGGAGATATACATATGAGTAAAGGAGAAGAACTTTTCA
CTGGAGTTGTCCCAATTCTTGTTGAATTAGATGGTGATGTTAATGGGCACAAATTTTCTGTCAGTGGAGA
GGGTGAAGGTGATGCAACATACGGAAAACTTACCCTTAAATTTATTTGCACTACTGGAAAACTACCTGTT
CCATGGCCAACACTTGTCACTACTTTGACTTGGGGTGTTCAATGCTTTTCAAGATACCCAGATCATATGA
AACGGCATGACTTTTTCAAGAGTGCCATGCCCGAAGGTTATGTACAGGAAAGAACTATATTTTTCAAAGA
TGACGGGAACTACAAGACACGTGCTGAAGTCAAGTTTGAAGGTGATACCCTTGTTAATAGAATCGAGTTA
AAAGGTATTGATTTTAAAGAAGATGGAAACATTCTTGGACACAAATTGGAATACAACTATATTTCACACA
ATGTATACATCACTGCAGACAAACAAAAGAATGGAATCAAAGCTCATTTCAAAATTAGACACAACATTGA
AGATGGAAGCGTTCAACTAGCAGACCATTATCAACAAAATACTCCAATTGGCGATGGCCCTGTCCTTTTA
CCAGACAACCATTACCTGTCCACACAATCTGCCCTTTCGAAAGATCCCAACGAAAAGAGAGACCACATGG
TCCTTCTTGAGTTTGTAACAGCTGCTGGGATTACACATGGCATGGATGAACTATACAAATAACTAATGAG
TGAGCTAACTTACATTAATTGCGTTGCGCCATGGCTGTTTTGGCGGATGAGAGAAGATTTTCAGCCTGAT
ACAGATTAAATCAGAACGCAGAAGCGGTCTGATAAAACAGAATTTGCCTGGCGGCAGTAGCGCGGTGGTC
CCACCTGACCCCATGCCGAACTCAGAAGTGAAACGCCGTAGCGCCGATGGTAGTGTGGGGTCTCCCCATG
CGAGAGTAGGGAACTGCCAGGCATCAAATAAAACGAAAGGCTCAGTCGAAAGACTGGGCCTTTCGTTTTA
TCTGTTGTTTGTCGGTGAACGCTCTCCTGAGTAGGACAAAYCCGCSGGGAGCGGATTTGAACGTTGCGAA
GCAACGGCCSGGRGGGKGGCGGGCAGGACGCCCGCCATAAACTGCCAGGCATCAAATTAAGCAGAAGGCC
ATCCTGACGGATGGCCTTTTTGCGTTTCTACAAACTCTGCTAGCAAGTAAGGCCGACGCTTCACAACCGC
ACTTGATTTAATAGACCATACCGTCTATTATTTCTGGCCATATTTAACTTTAAGAAGGAGATATACATAT
GAGTAAAGGAGAAGAACTTTTCACTGGAGTTGTCCCAATTCTTGTTGAATTAGATGGTGATGTTAATGGG
CACAAATTTTCTGTCAGTGGAGAGGGTGAAGGTGATGCAACATACGGAAAACTTACCCTTAAATTTATTT
GCACTACTGGAAAACTACCTGTTCCATGGCCAACACTTGTCACTACTTTGACTTGGGGTGTTCAATGCTT
TTCAAGATACCCAGATCATATGAAACGGCATGACTTTTTCAAGAGTGCCATGCCCGAAGGTTATGTACAG
GAAAGAACTATATTTTTCAAAGATGACGGGAACTACAAGACACGTGCTGAAGTCAAGTTTGAAGGTGATA
CCCTTGTTAATAGAATCGAGTTAAAAGGTATTGATTTTAAAGAAGATGGAAACATTCTTGGACACAAATT
GGAATACAACTATATTTCACACAATGTATACATCACTGCAGACAAACAAAAGAATGGAATCAAAGCTCAT
TTCAAAATTAGACACAACATTGAAGATGGAAGCGTTCAACTAGCAGACCATTATCAACAAAATACTCCAA
TTGGCGATGGCCCTGTCCTTTTACCAGACAACCATTACCTGTCCACACAATCTGCCCTTTCGAAAGATCC
CAACGAAAAGAGAGACCACATGGTCCTTCTTGAGTTTGTAACAGCTGCTGGGATTACACATGGCATGGAT
GAACTATACAAATAACTAATGAGTGAGCTAACTTACATTAATTGCGTTGCGCCTTAATTAACGGCACTCC
TCAGCAAATATAATGACCCTCTTGATAACCCAAGAGGGCATTTTTTAATGCCCATGGCGTTTACCACAGC
TAACACCACGTCGTCCCTATCTGCTGCCCTAGGTCTATGAGTGGTTGCTGGATAACTTTACGGGCATGCA
TAAGGCTCGTAGGCTATATTCAGGGAGACCACAACGGTTTCCCTCTACAAATAATTTTGTTTAACTTTGA
AATAAGGAGGTAATACAAATGCCGCTGACCGACACCCCGCCGTCTGTTCCGCAGAAACCGCGTCGTGGTC
GTCCGCGTGGTGCTCCGGACGCTTCTCTGGCTCACCAGTCTCTGATCCGTGCTGGTCTGGAACACCTGAC
CGAAAAAGGTTACTCTTCTGTTGGTGTTGACGAAATCCTGAAAGCTGCTCGTGTTCCGAAAGGTTCTTTC
TACCACTACTTCCGTAACAAAGCTGACTTCGGTCTGGCTCTGATCGAAGCTTACGACACCTACTTCGCTC
GTCTCCTCGACCAGGCGTTCCTGGACGGTTCGCTGGCTCCGCTGGCTCGTCTGCGTCTGTTCACCCGTAT
GGCTGAAGAAGGTATGGCTCGTCACGGTTTCCGTCGTGGTTGCCTGGTTGGTAACCTGGGTCAGGAAATG
GGTGCTCTGCCGGACGACTTCCGTGCTGCTCTGATCGGTGTTCTGGAAACCTGGCAGCGTCGTACCGCTC
AGCTGTTCCGTGAAGCTCAGGCTTGCGGTGAACTGTCTGCTGACCACGACCCGGACGCTCTGGCTGAAGC
TTTCTGGATCGGTTGGGAAGGTGCTATCCTGCGTGCTAAACTGGAACTGCGTCCGGACCCGCTGCACTCT
TTCACCCGTACCTTCGGTCGTCACTTCGTTACCCGTACCCATGAATAATAAGCGACTAAAAAATTGAATG
TAGGAAACCAACATGCCAGTTCGAGCAATAACTAGCATAACCCCTTGGGGCCTCTAAACGGGTCTTGAGG
GGTTTTTTGCTGAAACCTCAGGCATTTGAGAAGCACACGGTCACACTGTGCGCGGAACCCCTATTTGTTT
ATTTTTCTAAATACATTCAAATATGTATCCGCTCATGAATTAATTCTTAGAAAAACTCATCGAGCATCAA
ATGAAACTGCAATTTATTCATATCAGGATTATCAATACCATATTTTTGAAAAAGCCGTTTCTGTAATGAA
GGAGAAAACTCACCGAGGCAGTTCCATAGGATGGCAAGATCCTGGTATCGGTCTGCGATTCCGACTCGTC
CAACATCAATACAACCTATTAATTTCCCCTCGTCAAAAATAAGGTTATCAAGTGAGAAATCACCATGAGT
GACGACTGAATCCGGTGAGAATGGCAAAAGTTTATGCATTTCTTTCCAGACTTGTTCAACAGGCCAGCCA
TTACGCTCGTCATCAAAATCACTCGCATCAACCAAACCGTTATTCATTCGTGATTGCGCCTGAGCGAGAC
GAAATACGCGGTCGCTGTTAAAAGGACAATTACAAACAGGAATCGAATGCAACCGGCGCAGGAACACTGC
CAGCGCATCAACAATATTTTCACCTGAATCAGGATATTCTTCTAATACCTGGAATGCTGTTTTCCCGGGG
ATCGCAGTGGTGAGTAACCATGCATCATCAGGAGTACGGATAAAATGCTTGATGGTCGGAAGAGGCATAA
ATTCCGTCAGCCAGTTTAGTCTGACCATCTCATCTGTAACATCATTGGCAACGCTACCTTTGCCATGTTT
CAGAAACAACTCTGGCGCATCGGGCTTCCCATACAATCGATAGATTGTCGCACCTGATTGCCCGACATTA
TCGCGAGCCCATTTATACCCATATAAATCAGCATCCATGTTGGAATTTAATCGCGGCCTAGAGCAAGACG
TTTCCCGTTGAATATGGCTCATACTCTTCCTTTTTCAATATTATTGAAGCATTTATCAGGGTTATTGTCT
CATGAGCGGATACATATTTGAATGTATTTAGAAAAATAAACAAATAGGCATGCAGCGCT
Features (pLannotate 1.2.2; 18 found; start..end, strand, type, name):
      1..636     +  rep_origin     ColA ori: Plasmids containing the ColA origin of replication can be propagated in E. coli cells that contain additional plasmids with compatible origins.
    723..838     +  ncRNA          5S rRNA: Accession: RF00001 - 5S ribosomal RNA
    842..913     +  terminator     rrnB T1 terminator: transcription terminator T1 from the E. coli rrnB gene
   1020..1047    +  terminator     rrnB T2 terminator: transcription terminator T2 from the E. coli rrnB gene
   1140..1158    +  RBS            RBS (fragment): efficient ribosome binding site from bacteriophage T7 gene 10 (Olins and Rangwala, 1989)
   1166..1881    +  CDS            GFP (fragment): Aequoria victoria green fluorescent protein
   1886..1907    -  protein_bind   CAP binding site: CAP binding activates transcription in the presence of cAMP. E. coli catabolite activator protein
   2006..2121    +  ncRNA          5S rRNA: Accession: RF00001 - 5S ribosomal RNA
   2125..2196    +  terminator     rrnB T1 terminator: transcription terminator T1 from the E. coli rrnB gene
   2303..2330    +  terminator     rrnB T2 terminator: transcription terminator T2 from the E. coli rrnB gene
   2423..2441    +  RBS            RBS (fragment): efficient ribosome binding site from bacteriophage T7 gene 10 (Olins and Rangwala, 1989)
   2449..3164    +  CDS            GFP (fragment): Aequoria victoria green fluorescent protein
   3169..3190    -  protein_bind   CAP binding site: CAP binding activates transcription in the presence of cAMP. E. coli catabolite activator protein
   3449..4105    +  CDS            acuR: ACUR_RHOS4 - Experimental evidence at protein level: Swiss-Prot protein existence level 1. A transcriptional repressor for its operon. Probably binds to 2 operator sequences in the promoter. From Rhodobacter sphaeroides (strain ATCC 17023 / DSM 158 / JCM 6121 / NBRC 12203 / NCIMB 8253 / ATH 2.4.1.) (Cereibacter sphaeroides).
   4162..4209    +  terminator     T7 terminator: transcription terminator for bacteriophage T7 RNA polymerase
   4251..4308    +  promoter       AmpR promoter (fragment): bla
   4317..5132    -  CDS            KanR: aminoglycoside phosphotransferase; aph(3')-Ia; confers resistance to kanamycin in bacteria or G418 (Geneticin®) in eukaryotes
   5133..5224    -  promoter       AmpR promoter: bla
