>Addgene plasmid #62569 | pJKR-O-acuR | analyzer sequence | sequence record 115695
GTGCGCGGAACCCCTATTTGTTTATTTTTCTAAATACATTCAAATATGTATCCGCTCATGAATTAATTCT
TAGAAAAACTCATCGAGCATCAAATGAAACTGCAATTTATTCATATCAGGATTATCAATACCATATTTTT
GAAAAAGCCGTTTCTGTAATGAAGGAGAAAACTCACCGAGGCAGTTCCATAGGATGGCAAGATCCTGGTA
TCGGTCTGCGATTCCGACTCGTCCAACATCAATACAACCTATTAATTTCCCCTCGTCAAAAATAAGGTTA
TCAAGTGAGAAATCACCATGAGTGACGACTGAATCCGGTGAGAATGGCAAAAGTTTATGCATTTCTTTCC
AGACTTGTTCAACAGGCCAGCCATTACGCTCGTCATCAAAATCACTCGCATCAACCAAACCGTTATTCAT
TCGTGATTGCGCCTGAGCGAGACGAAATACGCGGTCGCTGTTAAAAGGACAATTACAAACAGGAATCGAA
TGCAACCGGCGCAGGAACACTGCCAGCGCATCAACAATATTTTCACCTGAATCAGGATATTCTTCTAATA
CCTGGAATGCTGTTTTCCCGGGGATCGCAGTGGTGAGTAACCATGCATCATCAGGAGTACGGATAAAATG
CTTGATGGTCGGAAGAGGCATAAATTCCGTCAGCCAGTTTAGTCTGACCATCTCATCTGTAACATCATTG
GCAACGCTACCTTTGCCATGTTTCAGAAACAACTCTGGCGCATCGGGCTTCCCATACAATCGATAGATTG
TCGCACCTGATTGCCCGACATTATCGCGAGCCCATTTATACCCATATAAATCAGCATCCATGTTGGAATT
TAATCGCGGCCTAGAGCAAGACGTTTCCCGTTGAATATGGCTCATACTCTTCCTTTTTCAATATTATTGA
AGCATTTATCAGGGTTATTGTCTCATGAGCGGATACATATTTGAATGTATTTAGAAAAATAAACAAATAG
GCATGCAGCGCTTGGTGTCGGGAATCCGTAAAGGATCTTCTTGAGATCCTTTTACGATCGTCGTAATCTC
CTGCTCTGTAAACGAAAAAACCGCCTGGGGAGGCGGTTTGATCGAAGGTTAAGTCAGTTGGGGAACTGCT
TAACCTGGTAACTGGCTTTAGTGGAGCGCAGATACCAAATACTGTCCTTTCAGTGTAGCCTCTGTTAGGC
CACCACTTCAAGACTCTCGATATCTAAATCCACTAATTCTCAGTTACCAATGGCTGCTGCCAGTGGCGTT
TTGTCGTGTCTTTCCGGGTTGGACTCAAGATGATAGTTACCGGATAAGGCGCAGCAGTCGGGCTGAACGG
GGGGTTCTTGCACACAGCCCAGCTTGGAGCGAACTGTCTACACGGAACGGGACGTGGTGATTTGGGTAAA
GCCTCCACCACAACACGGACGCCGCAGGACGGGAACAGGAGAGCGCAAGAGGGAGCCATCAGGGGGAAAC
GCCTGGTATCTTTATAGTCCTGTCGGGTTTCGCCACCACTGATTTGAGCGTCAGATTTCGTGATGTTCGT
CAGGGGGGCGGAGCCTATGGAAAAACGGCTTCGCTCCGGCCTTATTGTCTCTCTGCTAAGTATCCTCCTG
GCATCTTCTAGGACGTTTCATGGCTGTTTTGGCGGATGAGAGAAGATTTTCAGCCTGATACAGATTAAAT
CAGAACGCAGAAGCGGTCTGATAAAACAGAATTTGCCTGGCGGCAGTAGCGCGGTGGTCCCACCTGACCC
CATGCCGAACTCAGAAGTGAAACGCCGTAGCGCCGATGGTAGTGTGGGGTCTCCCCATGCGAGAGTAGGG
AACTGCCAGGCATCAAATAAAACGAAAGGCTCAGTCGAAAGACTGGGCCTTTCGTTTTATCTGTTGTTTG
TCGGTGAACGCTCTCCTGAGTAGGACAAATCCGCCGGGAGCGGATTTGAACGTTGCGAAGCAACGGCCCG
GAGGGTGGCGGGCAGGACGCCCGCCATAAACTGCCAGGCATCAAATTAAGCAGAAGGCCATCCTGACGGA
TGGCCTTTTTGCGTTTCTACAAACTCGCTAGCAAGTAAGGCCGACGCTTCACAACCGCACTTGATTTAAT
AGACCATACCGTCTATTATTTCTGGCCATATTTAACTTTAAGAAGGAGATATACATATGAGTAAAGGAGA
AGAACTTTTCACTGGAGTTGTCCCAATTCTTGTTGAATTAGATGGTGATGTTAATGGGCACAAATTTTCT
GTCAGTGGAGAGGGTGAAGGTGATGCAACATACGGAAAACTTACCCTTAAATTTATTTGCACTACTGGAA
AACTACCTGTTCCATGGCCAACACTTGTCACTACTTTGACTTGGGGTGTTCAATGCTTTTCAAGATACCC
AGATCATATGAAACGGCATGACTTTTTCAAGAGTGCCATGCCCGAAGGTTATGTACAGGAAAGAACTATA
TTTTTCAAAGATGACGGGAACTACAAGACACGTGCTGAAGTCAAGTTTGAAGGTGATACCCTTGTTAATA
GAATCGAGTTAAAAGGTATTGATTTTAAAGAAGATGGAAACATTCTTGGACACAAATTGGAATACAACTA
TATTTCACACAATGTATACATCACTGCAGACAAACAAAAGAATGGAATCAAAGCTCATTTCAAAATTAGA
CACAACATTGAAGATGGAAGCGTTCAACTAGCAGACCATTATCAACAAAATACTCCAATTGGCGATGGCC
CTGTCCTTTTACCAGACAACCATTACCTGTCCACACAATCTGCCCTTTCGAAAGATCCCAACGAAAAGAG
AGACCACATGGTCCTTCTTGAGTTTGTAACAGCTGCTGGGATTACACATGGCATGGATGAACTATACAAA
TAACTAATGAGTGAGCTAACTTACATTAATTGCGTTGCGCCTTAATTAACGGCACTCCTCAGCAAATATA
ATGACCCTCTTGATAACCCAAGAGGGCATTTTTTAATGCCCATGGCGTTTACCACAGCTAACACCACGTC
GTCCCTATCTGCTGCCCTAGGTCTATGAGTGGTTGCTGGATAACTTTACGGGCATGCATAAGGCTCGTAT
AATATATTCAGGGAGACCACAACGGTTTCCCTCTACAAATAATTTTGTTTAACTTTGAAATAAGGAGGTA
ATACAAATGCCGCTGACCGACACCCCGCCGTCTGTTCCGCAGAAACCGCGTCGTGGTCGTCCGCGTGGTG
CTCCGGACGCTTCTCTGGCTCACCAGTCTCTGATCCGTGCTGGTCTGGAACACCTGACCGAAAAAGGTTA
CTCTTCTGTTGGTGTTGACGAAATCCTGAAAGCTGCTCGTGTTCCGAAAGGTTCTTTCTACCACTACTTC
CGTAACAAAGCTGACTTCGGTCTGGCTCTGATCGAAGCTTACGACACCTACTTCGCTCGTCTCCTCGACC
AGGCGTTCCTGGACGGTTCGCTGGCTCCGCTGGCTCGTCTGCGTCTGTTCACCCGTATGGCTGAAGAAGG
TATGGCTCGTCACGGTTTCCGTCGTGGTTGCCTGGTTGGTAACCTGGGTCAGGAAATGGGTGCTCTGCCG
GACGACTTCCGTGCTGCTCTGATCGGTGTTCTGGAAACCTGGCAGCGTCGTACCGCTCAGCTGTTCCGTG
AAGCTCAGGCTTGCGGTGAACTGTCTGCTGACCACGACCCGGACGCTCTGGCTGAAGCTTTCTGGATCGG
TTGGGAAGGTGCTATCCTGCGTGCTAAACTGGAACTGCGTCCGGACCCGCTGCACTCTTTCACCCGTACC
TTCGGTCGTCACTTCGTTACCCGTACCCAGGAATAATAAGCGACTAAAAAATTGAATGTAGGAAACCAAC
ATGCCAGTTCGAGCAATAACTAGCATAACCCCTTGGGGCCTCTAAACGGGTCTTGAGGGGTTTTTTGCTG
AAACCTCAGGCATTTGAGAAGCACACGGTCACACT
Features (pLannotate 1.2.2; 13 found; start..end, strand, type, name):
      4..61      +  promoter       AmpR promoter (fragment): bla
     70..885     -  CDS            KanR: aminoglycoside phosphotransferase; aph(3')-Ia; confers resistance to kanamycin in bacteria or G418 (Geneticin®) in eukaryotes
    886..977     -  promoter       AmpR promoter: bla
    993..1628    +  rep_origin     ColA ori: Plasmids containing the ColA origin of replication can be propagated in E. coli cells that contain additional plasmids with compatible origins.
   1715..1830    +  ncRNA          5S rRNA: Accession: RF00001 - 5S ribosomal RNA
   1834..1920    +  terminator     rrnB T1 terminator: Escherichia coli rrnB; transcription terminator T1 from the E. coli rrnB gene
   2012..2039    +  terminator     rrnB T2 terminator: transcription terminator T2 from the E. coli rrnB gene
   2131..2149    +  RBS            RBS (fragment): efficient ribosome binding site from bacteriophage T7 gene 10 (Olins and Rangwala, 1989)
   2157..2872    +  CDS            GFP (fragment): Aequoria victoria green fluorescent protein
   2877..2898    -  protein_bind   CAP binding site: CAP binding activates transcription in the presence of cAMP. E. coli catabolite activator protein
   2989..3054    +  CDS            sspB (fragment): SSPB_ECOLI - Experimental evidence at protein level: Swiss-Prot protein existence level 1. Also stimulates degradation of the N-terminus of RseA (residues 1-108, alone or in complex with sigma-E) by ClpX-ClpP in a non-ssrA-mediated fashion. From Escherichia coli (strain K12).
   3157..3813    +  CDS            acuR: ACUR_RHOS4 - Experimental evidence at protein level: Swiss-Prot protein existence level 1. A transcriptional repressor for its operon. Probably binds to 2 operator sequences in the promoter. From Rhodobacter sphaeroides (strain ATCC 17023 / DSM 158 / JCM 6121 / NBRC 12203 / NCIMB 8253 / ATH 2.4.1.) (Cereibacter sphaeroides).
   3870..3917    +  terminator     T7 terminator: transcription terminator for bacteriophage T7 RNA polymerase
