[The description below was written by a language model from this plasmid's Addgene catalogue record and pLannotate feature annotations shown in this document.]
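Description:
pJKR-O-acuR is a bacterial expression plasmid that acts as a whole-cell biosensor for acrylate, producing cyan fluorescent protein in proportion to acrylate concentration. It is built on a ColA origin of replication, which belongs to a compatibility group that allows it to coexist in E. coli with plasmids carrying other origins. The record accordingly notes that it is compatible with the other pJKR plasmids. Selection is by kanamycin, through an aph(3')-Ia aminoglycoside phosphotransferase gene driven by the bla (AmpR) promoter. The purpose statement calls the plasmid medium copy, whereas the copy-number field lists it as low copy.

The sensing component is acuR, a transcriptional repressor from Rhodobacter sphaeroides that is thought to bind operator sequences in its own operon's promoter. Its coding sequence is followed by a T7 terminator. The reporter is annotated as a GFP fragment, which fits a CFP variant of Aequorea GFP, and is preceded by a phage T7 gene 10 ribosome binding site. Upstream rrnB T1 and T2 terminators insulate it from read-through transcription. Presumably acrylate relieves AcuR repression of the reporter promoter, but neither that promoter nor its operators are annotated, and the promoter driving acuR is not identified either.

The two sequence records differ. The 3,955 nt analyzer sequence contains one terminator–RBS–reporter unit plus a short sspB-like match. The 5,239 nt NGS assembly shows this unit duplicated in tandem, and whether that reflects a true duplication or an assembly artefact cannot be determined from the record. The plasmid is intended for real-time monitoring of acrylate and for inducible gene control in E. coli.
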