Addgene plasmid #62569: pJKR-O-acuR
Purpose: Acrylate biosensor. Medium copy plasmid that expresses CFP proportional to acrylate concentration. Compatible with all other pJKR plasmids.
Depositing lab: George Church. Depositing organization: Harvard Medical School. Publication: Synthetic biosensors for precise gene control and real-time monitoring of metabolites. Rogers JK, Guzman CD, Taylor ND, Raman S, Anderson K, Church GM. Nucleic Acids Res. 2015 Jul 7. pii: gkv616. 10.1093/nar/gkv616 PubMed 26152303.
Backbone
  Vector backbone: colA
  Vector type: Bacterial Expression
Growth in bacteria
  Bacterial resistance: Kanamycin, 50 μg/mL
  Growth temperature: 37°C
  Growth strain: DH5alpha
  Copy number: Low Copy
Gene/Insert
  Gene/Insert name: CFP
Terms and licenses: Academic/Nonprofit Terms; Industry Terms: Not Available to Industry
How to cite: pJKR-O-acuR was a gift from George Church (Addgene plasmid # 62569 ; http://n2t.net/addgene:62569 ; RRID:Addgene_62569)
