>Addgene plasmid #62569 | pJKR-O-acuR | addgene partial sequence | sequence record 115693 | EcCFP-R 5'-agcattgaacaccccaagtc-3'
TAAATTTAAGGGTAAGTTTTCCGTATGTTGCATCACCTTCACCCTCTCCACTGACAGAAAATTTGTGCCC
ATTAACATCACCATCTAATTCAACAAGAATTGGGACAACTCCAGTGAAAAGTTCTTCTCCTTTACTCATA
TGTATATCTCCTTCTTAAAGTTAAATATGGCCAGAAATAATAGACGGCATGGTCTATTAAATCAAGTGCG
GTTGTGAAGCGTCGGCCTTACTTGCTAGCAGAGTTTGTAGAAACGCAAAAAGGCCATCCGTCAGGATGGC
CTTCTGCTTAATTTGATGCCTGGCAGTTTATGGCGGGCGTCCTGCCCGCCACCCTCCGGGCCGTTGCTTC
GCAACGTTCAAA
